>Addgene plasmid #219221 | SFFV-MYCN-Brd 280 | addgene full sequence | sequence record 448994 | Addgene NGS Result
ATTTATGCAGAGGCCGAGGCCGCCTCGGCCTCTGAGCTATTCCAGAAGTAGTGAGGAGGCTTTTTTGGAG
GCCTAGGGACGTACCCAATTCGCCCTATAGTGAGTCGTATTACGCGCGCTCACTGGCCGTCGTTTTACAA
CGTCGTGACTGGGAAAACCCTGGCGTTACCCAACTTAATCGCCTTGCAGCACATCCCCCTTTCGCCAGCT
GGCGTAATAGCGAAGAGGCCCGCACCGATCGCCCTTCCCAACAGTTGCGCAGCCTGAATGGCGAATGGG
[124 nt withheld, positions 280-403]
C
[91 nt withheld, positions 405-495]
A
[49 nt withheld, positions 497-545]
CCTTTGACGTTGGAGTCCACGTTCTTT
[37 nt withheld, positions 573-609]
ACCCTATCTCGGTCTATTCTTTTGATTTATAAGGGATTTTGCCGATTTCGGCCTATTGGTTAAAAAATGA
GCTGATTTAACAAAAATTTAACGCGAATTTTAACAAAATATTAACGCTTACAATTTAGGTGGCACTTTTC
GGGGAAATGTGCGCGGAACCCCTATTTGTTTATTTTTCTAAATACATTCAAATATGTATCCGCTCATGAG
ACAATAACCCTGATAAATGCTTCAATAATATTGAAAAAGGAAGAGTATGAGTATTCAACATTTCCGTGTC
GCCCTTATTCCCTTTTTTGCGGCATTTTGCCTTCCTGTTTTTGCTCACCCAGAAACGCTGGTGAAAGTAA
AAGATGCTGAAGATCAGTTGGGTGCACGAGTGGGTTACATCGAACTGGATCTCAACAGCGGTAAGATCCT
TGAGAGTTTTCGCCCCGAAGAACGTTTTCCAATGATGAGCACTTTTAAAGTTCTGCTATGTGGCGCGGTA
TTATCCCGTATTGACGCCGGGCAAGAGCAACTCGGTCGCCGCATACACTATTCTCAGAATGACTTGGTTG
AGTACTCACCAGTCACAGAAAAGCATCTTACGGATGGCATGACAGTAAGAGAATTATGCAGTGCTGCCAT
AACCATGAGTGATAACACTGCGGCCAACTTACTTCTGACAACGATCGGAGGACCGAAGGAGCTAACCGCT
TTTTTGCACAACATGGGGGATCATGTAACTCGCCTTGATCGTTGGGAACCGGAGCTGAATGAAGCCATAC
CAAACGACGAGCGTGACACCACGATGCCTGTAGCAATGGCAACAACGTTGCGCAAACTATTAACTGGCGA
ACTACTTACTCTAGCTTCCCGGCAACAATTAATAGACTGGATGGAGGCGGATAAAGTTGCAGGACCACTT
CTGCGCTCGGCCCTTCCGGCTGGCTGGTTTATTGCTGATAAATCTGGAGCCGGTGAGCGTGGGTCTCGCG
GTATCATTGCAGCACTGGGGCCAGATGGTAAGCCCTCCCGTATCGTAGTTATCTACACGACGGGGAGTCA
GGCAACTATGGATGAACGAAATAGACAGATCGCTGAGATAGGTGCCTCACTGATTAAGCATTGGTAACTG
TCAGACCAAGTTTACTCATATATACTTTAGATTGATTTAAAACTTCATTTTTAATTTAAAAGGATCTAGG
TGAAGATCCTTTTTGATAATCTCATGACCAAAATCCCTTAACGTGAGTTTTCGTTCCACTGAGCGTCAGA
CCCCGTAGAAAAGATCAAAGGATCTTCTTGAGATCCTTTTTTTCTGCGCGTAATCTGCTGCTTGCAAACA
AAAAAACCACCGCTACCAGCGGTGGTTTGTTTGCCGGATCAAGAGCTACCAACTCTTTTTCCGAAGGTAA
CTGGCTTCAGCAGAGCGCAGATACCAAATACTGTTCTTCTAGTGTAGCCGTAGTTAGGCCACCACTTCAA
GAACTCTGTAGCACCGCCTACATACCTCGCTCTGCTAATCCTGTTACCAGTGGCTGCTGCCAGTGGCGAT
AAGTCGTGTCTTACCGGGTTGGACTCAAGACGATAGTTACCGGATAAGGCGCAGCGGTCGGGCTGAACGG
GGGGTTCGTGCACACAGCCCAGCTTGGAGCGAACGACCTACACCGAACTGAGATACCTACAGCGTGAGCT
ATGAGAAAGCGCCACGCTTCCCGAAGGGAGAAAGGCGGACAGGTATCCGGTAAGCGGCAGGGTCGGAACA
GGAGAGCGCACGAGGGAGCTTCCAGGGGGAAACGCCTGGTATCTTTATAGTCCTGTCGGGTTTCGCCACC
TCTGACTTGAGCGTCGATTTTTGTGATGCTCGTCAGGGGGGCGGAGCCTATGGAAAAACGCCAGCAACGC
GGCCTTTTTACGGTTCCTGGCCTTTTGCTGGCCTTTTGCTCACATGTTCTTTCCTGCGTTATCCCCTGAT
TCTGTGGATAACCGTATTACCGCCTTTGAGTGAGCTGATACCGCTCGCCGCAGCCGAACGACCGAGCGCA
GCGAGTCAGTGAGCGAGGAAGCGGAAGAGCGCCCAATACGCAAACCGCCTCTCCCCGCGCGTTGGCCGAT
TCATTAATGCAGCTGGCACGACAGGTTTCCCGACTGGAAAGCGGGCAGTGAGCGCAACGCAATTAATGTG
AGTTAGCTCACTCATTAGGCACCCCAGGCTTTACACTTTATGCTTCCGGCTCGTATGTTGTGTGGAATTG
TGAGCGGATAACAATTTCACACAGGAAACAGCTATGACCATGATTACGCCAAGCGCGCAATTAACCCTCA
CTAAAGGGAACAAAAGCTGGAGCTGCAAGCTTAATGTAGTCTTATGCAATACTCTTGTAGTCTTGCAACA
TGGTAACGATGAGTTAGCAACATGCCTTACAAGGAGAGAAAAAGCACCGTGCATGCCGATTGGTGGAAGT
AAGGTGGTACGATCGTGCCTTATTAGGAAGGCAACAGACGGGTCTGACATGGATTGGACGAACCACTGAA
TTGCCGCATTGCAGAGATATTGTATTTAAGTGCCTAGCTCGATACATAAACGGGTCTCTCTGGTTAGACC
AGATCTGAGCCTGGGAGCTCTCTGGCTAACTAGGGAACCCACTGCTTAAGCCTCAATAAAGCTTGCCTTG
AGTGCTTCAAGTAGTGTGTGCCCGTCTGTTGTGTGACTCTGGTAACTAGAGATCCCTCAGACCCTTTTAG
TCAGTGTGGAAAATCTCTAGCAGTGGCGCCCGAACAGGGACTTGAAAGCGAAAGGGAAACCAGAGGAGCT
CTCTCGACGCAGGACTCGGCTTGCTGAAGCGCGCACGGCAAGAGGCGAGGGGCGGCGACTGGTGAGTACG
CCAAAAATTTTGACTAGCGGAGGCTAGAAGGAGAGAGATGGGTGCGAGAGCGTCAGTATTAAGCGGGGGA
GAATTAGATCGCGATGGGAAAAAATTCGGTTAAGGCCAGGGGGAAAGAAAAAATATAAATTAAAACATAT
AGTATGGGCAAGCAGGGAGCTAGAACGATTCGCAGTTAATCCTGGCCTGTTAGAAACATCAGAAGGCTGT
AGACAAATACTGGGACAGCTACAACCATCCCTTCAGACAGGATCAGAAGAACTTAGATCATTATATAATA
CAGTAGCAACCCTCTATTGTGTGCATCAAAGGATAGAGATAAAAGACACCAAGGAAGCTTTAGACAAGAT
AGAGGAAGAGCAAAACAAAAGTAAGACCACCGCACAGCAAGCGGCCGCTGATCTTCAGACCTGGAGGAGG
AGATATGAGGGACAATTGGAGAAGTGAATTATATAAATATAAAGTAGTAAAAATTGAACCATTAGGAGTA
GCACCCACCAAGGCAAAGAGAAGAGTGGTGCAGAGAGAAAAAAGAGCAGTGGGAATAGGAGCTTTGTTCC
TTGGGTTCTTGGGAGCAGCAGGAAGCACTATGGGCGCAGCGTCAATGACGCTGACGGTACAGGCCAGACA
ATTATTGTCTGGTATAGTGCAGCAGCAGAACAATTTGCTGAGGGCTATTGAGGCGCAACAGCATCTGTTG
CAACTCACAGTCTGGGGCATCAAGCAGCTCCAGGCAAGAATCCTGGCTGTGGAAAGATACCTAAAGGATC
AACAGCTCCTGGGGATTTGGGGTTGCTCTGGAAAACTCATTTGCACCACTGCTGTGCCTTGGAATGCTAG
TTGGAGTAATAAATCTCTGGAACAGATTTGGAATCACACGACCTGGATGGAGTGGGACAGAGAAATTAAC
AATTACACAAGCTTAATACACTCCTTAATTGAAGAATCGCAAAACCAGCAAGAAAAGAATGAACAAGAAT
TATTGGAATTAGATAAATGGGCAAGTTTGTGGAATTGGTTTAACATAACAAATTGGCTGTGGTATATAAA
ATTATTCATAATGATAGTAGGAGGCTTGGTAGGTTTAAGAATAGTTTTTGCTGTACTTTCTATAGTGAAT
AGAGTTAGGCAGGGATATTCACCATTATCGTTTCAGACCCACCTCCCAACCCCGAGGGGACCCGACAGGC
CCGAAGGAATAGAAGAAGAAGGTGGAGAGAGAGACAGAGACAGATCCATTCGATTAGTGAACGGATCTCG
ACGGTATCGGTTAACTTTTAAAAGAAAAGGGGGGATTGGGGGGTACAGTGCAGGGGAAAGAATAGTAGAC
ATAATAGCAACAGACATACAAACTAAAGAATTACAAAAACAAATTACAAAAATTCAAAATTTTATCGATC
ACGAGACTAGCCTCGAGCTGGCTGCAGTAACGCCATTTTGCAAGGCATGGAAAAATACCAAACCAAGAAT
AGAGAAGTTCAGATCAAGGGCGGGTACATGAAAATAGCTAACGTTGGGCCAAACAGGATATCTGCGGTGA
GCAGTTTCGGCCCCGGCCCGGGGCCAAGAACAGATGGTCACCGCAGTTTCGGCCCCGGCCCGAGGCCAAG
AACAGATGGTCCCCAGATATGGCCCAACCCTCAGCAGTTTCTTAAGACCCATCAGATGTTTCCAGGCTCC
CCCAAGGACCTGAAATGACCCTGCGCCTTATTTGAATTAACCAATCAGCCTGCTTCTCGCTTCTGTTCGC
GCGCTTCTGCTTCCCGAGCTCTATAAAAGAGCTCACAACCCCTCACTCGGCGCGCCAGTCCTCCGACAGA
CTGAGTCGGCCGGTCGAATCAAGCTTATCGATACCGTCGACGGATCCGCTAGCCCGCGGTTCGAAATGCC
GAGCTGCTCCACGTCCACCATGCCGGGCATGATCTGCAAGAACCCAGACCTCGAGTTTGACTCGCTACAG
CCCTGCTTCTACCCGGACGAAGATGACTTCTACTTCGGCGGCCCCGACTCGACCCCCCCGGGGGAGGACA
TCTGGAAGAAGTTTGAGCTGCTGCCCACGCCCCCGCTGTCGCCCAGCCGTGGCTTCGCGGAGCACAGCTC
CGAGCCCCCGAGCTGGGTCACGGAGATGCTGCTTGAGAACGAGCTGTGGGGCAGCCCGGCCGAGGAGGAC
GCGTTCGGCCTGGGGGGACTGGGTGGCCTCACCCCCAACCCGGTCATCCTCCAGGACTGCATGTGGAGCG
GCTTCTCCGCCCGCGAGAAGCTGGAGCGCGCCGTGAGCGAGAAGCTGCAGCACGGCCGCGGGCCGCCAAC
CGCCGGTTCCACCGCCCAGTCCCCGGGAGCCGGCGCCGCCAGCCCTGCGGGTCGCGGGCACGGCGGGGCT
GCGGGAGCCGGCCGCGCCGGGGCCGCCCTGCCCGCCGAGCTCGCCCACCCGGCCGCCGAGTGCGTGGATC
CCGCCGTGGTCTTCCCCTTTCCCGTGAACAAGCGCGAGCCAGCGCCCGTGCCCGCAGCCCCGGCCAGTGC
CCCGGCGGCGGGCCCTGCGGTCGCCTCGGGGGCGGGTATTGCCGCCCCAGCCGGGGCCCCGGGGGTCGCC
CCTCCGCGCCCAGGCGGCCGCCAGACCAGCGGCGGCGACCACAAGGCCCTCAGTACCTCCGGAGAGGACA
CCCTGAGCGATTCAGATGATGAAGATGATGAAGAGGAAGATGAAGAGGAAGAAATCGACGTGGTCACTGT
GGAGAAGCGGCGTTCCTCCTCCAACACCAAGGCTGTCACCACATTCACCATCACTGTGCGTCCCAAGAAC
GCAGCCCTGGGTCCCGGGAGGGCTCAGTCCAGCGAGCTGATCCTCAAACGATGCCTTCCCATCCACCAGC
AGCACAACTATGCCGCCCCCTCTCCCTACGTGGAGAGTGAGGATGCACCCCCACAGAAGAAGATAAAGAG
CGAGGCGTCCCCACGTCCGCTCAAGAGTGTCATCCCCCCAAAGGCTAAGAGCTTGAGCCCCCGAAACTCT
GACTCGGAGGACAGTGAGCGTCGCAGAAACCACAACATCCTGGAGCGCCAGCGCCGCAACGACCTTCGGT
CCAGCTTTCTCACGCTCAGGGACCACGTGCCGGAGTTGGTAAAGAATGAGAAGGCCGCCAAGGTGGTCAT
TTTGAAAAAGGCCACTGAGTATGTCCACTCCCTCCAGGCCGAGGAGCACCAGCTTTTGCTGGAAAAGGAA
AAATTGCAGGCAAGACAGCAGCAGTTGCTAAAGAAAATTGAACACGCTCGGACTTGCTAGACCGGTCGGA
TCCCCCGGGCTGCAGGAATTCGAGCATCTTACCGCCATTTATTCCCATATTTGTTCTGTTTTTCTTGATT
TGGGTATACATTTAAATGTTAATAAAACAAAATGGTGGGGCAATCATTTACATTTTTAGGGATATGTAAT
TACTAGTTCAGGTGTATTGCCACAAGACAAACATGTTAAGAAACTTTCCCGTTATTTACGCTCTGTTCCT
GTTAATCAACCTCTGGATTACAAAATTTGTGAAAGATTGACTGATATTCTTAACTATGTTGCTCCTTTTA
CGCTGTGTGGATATGCTGCTTTAATGCCTCTGTATCATGCTATTGCTTCCCGTACGGCTTTCGTTTTCTC
CTCCTTGTATAAATCCTGGTTGCTGTCTCTTTATGAGGAGTTGTGGCCCGTTGTCCGTCAACGTGGCGTG
GTGTGCTCTGTGTTTGCTGACGCAACCCCCACTGGCTGGGGCATTGCCACCACCTGTCAACTCCTTTCTG
GGACTTTCGCTTTCCCCCTCCCGATCGCCACGGCAGAACTCATCGCCGCCTGCCTTGCCCGCTGCTGGAC
AGGGGCTAGGTTGCTGGGCACTGATAATTCCGTGGTGTTGTCGGGGAAGCTGACGTCCTTTGCAATTCGA
TATCAAGCTGTACCTTCTAGATGTACAGCGTTTCGAGCGCTTCTAGACCAATGACTTACAAGGCAGCTGT
AGATCTTAGCCACTTTTTAAAAGAAAAGGGGGGACTGGAAGGGCTAATTCACTCCCAACGAAGACAAGAT
CTGCTTTTTGCTTGTACTGGGTCTCTCTGGTTAGACCAGATCTGAGCCTGGGAGCTCTCTGGCTAACTAG
GGAACCCACTGCTTAAGCCTCAATAAAGCTTGCCTTGAGTGCTTCAAGTAGTGTGTGCCCGTCTGTTGTG
TGACTCTGGTAACTAGAGATCCCTCAGACCCTTTTAGTCAGTGTGGAAAATCTCTAGCAGTAGTAGTTCA
TGTCATCTTATTATTCAGTATTTATAACTTGCAAAGAAATGAATATCAGAGAGTGAGAGGAACTTGTTTA
TTGCAGCTTATAATGGTTACAAATAAAGCAATAGCATCACAAATTTCACAAATAAAGCATTTTTTTCACT
GCATTCTAGTTGTGGTTTGTCCAAACTCATCAATGTATCTTATCATGTCTGGCTCTAGCTATCCCGCCCC
TAACTCCGCCCATCCCGCCCCTAACTCCGCCCAGTTCCGCCCATTCTCCGCCCCATGGCTGACTAATTTT
TTTT
Features (pLannotate 1.2.2; 29 found; start..end, strand, type, name):
     94..112     -  promoter       T7 promoter: promoter for bacteriophage T7 RNA polymerase
    120..275     +  CDS            lacZα (fragment): LacZα fragment of β-galactosidase; lacZ fragment
    280..708     +  rep_origin     f1 ori (sequence partly withheld): f1 bacteriophage origin of replication; arrow indicates direction of (+) strand synthesis
    761..865     +  promoter       AmpR promoter: bla
    866..1726    +  CDS            AmpR: β-lactamase; bla; confers resistance to ampicillin, carbenicillin, and related antibiotics
   1897..2485    +  rep_origin     ori: high-copy-number ColE1/pMB1/pBR322/pUC origin of replication
   2668..2760    +  CDS            lacI (fragment): lac repressor; lacI; The lac repressor binds to the lac operator to inhibit transcription in E. coli. This inhibition can be relieved by adding lactose or isopropyl-β-D-thiogalactopyranoside (IPTG).
   2773..2794    +  protein_bind   CAP binding site: CAP binding activates transcription in the presence of cAMP. E. coli catabolite activator protein
   2809..2839    +  promoter       lac promoter: promoter for the E. coli lac operon
   2847..2863    +  protein_bind   lac operator: The lac repressor binds to the lac operator to inhibit transcription in E. coli. This inhibition can be relieved by adding lactose or isopropyl-β-D-thiogalactopyranoside (IPTG). lac repressor encoded by lacI
   2908..2926    +  promoter       T3 promoter: promoter for bacteriophage T3 RNA polymerase
   2954..3180    +  promoter       RSV promoter: Rous sarcoma virus enhancer/promoter
   3181..3361    +  LTR            5' LTR (truncated): truncated 5' long terminal repeat (LTR) from HIV-1
   3408..3533    +  misc_feature   HIV-1 Ψ: packaging signal of human immunodeficiency virus type 1
   3517..3880    +  CDS            HIV-1 gag (fragment): gag protein from human immunodeficiency virus 1; gag
   4026..4259    +  misc_feature   RRE: The Rev response element (RRE) of HIV-1 allows for Rev-dependent mRNA export from the nucleus to the cytoplasm.
   4636..4736    +  CDS            Rev (fragment): human immunodeficiency virus 1 (HIV-1) Rev protein; rev; enhances nuclear export of unspliced and incompletely spliced viral mRNAs
   4755..4872    +  misc_feature   cPPT/CTS: central polypurine tract and central termination sequence of HIV-1
   4906..5307    +  promoter       SFFV promoter: spleen focus-forming virus long terminal repeat (LTR) promoter
   5317..5340    +  misc_feature   MCS (fragment): pBluescript multiple cloning site
   5365..6756    +  CDS            MYCN: MYCN_HUMAN - Also known as BHLHE37, NMYC. Experimental evidence at protein level: Swiss-Prot protein existence level 1. Positively regulates the transcription of MYCNOS in neuroblastoma cells. From Homo sapiens (Human).
   6767..6792    +  misc_feature   MCS (fragment): pBluescript multiple cloning site
   6792..6851    +  CDS            S (fragment): HBSAG_WHV6 - Experimental evidence at transcript level: Swiss-Prot protein existence level 2. The middle envelope protein plays an important role in the budding of the virion. It is involved in the induction of budding in a nucleocapsid independent way. In this process the majority of envelope proteins bud to form subviral lipoprotein particles of 22 nm of diameter that do not contain a nucleocapsid (By similarity). From Woodchuck hepatitis B virus (isolate w64/pWS23) (WHV).
   6983..7386    +  misc_feature   WPRE: woodchuck hepatitis virus posttranscriptional regulatory element
   7444..7503    +  CDS            nef (fragment): NEF_HV1Z2 - Experimental evidence at protein level: Swiss-Prot protein existence level 1. Extracellular Nef protein targets CD4(+) T-lymphocytes for apoptosis by interacting with CXCR4 surface receptors. From Human immunodeficiency virus type 1 group M subtype D (isolate Z2/CDC-Z34) (HIV-1).
   7505..7738    +  LTR            3' LTR (ΔU3): self-inactivating 3' long terminal repeat (LTR) from HIV-1
   7810..7931    +  polyA_signal   SV40 poly(A) signal: SV40 polyadenylation signal
   7950..7971    +  rep_origin     SV40 ori (fragment): SV40 origin of replication
   7971..73      +  rep_origin     SV40 ori (across the origin): SV40 origin of replication
