[The description below was written by a language model from this plasmid's Addgene catalogue record and pLannotate feature annotations shown in this document.]
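Description:
SFFV-MYCN-Brd 280 is a lentiviral expression plasmid built on the SFFV-MCS backbone that delivers human MYCN (N-myc, a bHLH transcription factor) together with a construct-specific DNA barcode. It is propagated in E. coli through a high-copy ColE1/pUC-type origin and selected with ampicillin via the AmpR (β-lactamase) cassette. An f1 origin, remnants of the lac region, T7/T3 promoters and an SV40 origin fragment are carried over from the cloning backbone.

The viral portion has a third-generation, self-inactivating layout. An RSV promoter fused to a truncated HIV-1 5' LTR drives genomic RNA production in packaging cells. It is followed by the Ψ packaging signal with a partial gag sequence, the Rev response element for Rev-dependent nuclear export, and the cPPT/CTS, which aids nuclear import of the reverse-transcribed genome. The ΔU3 3' LTR inactivates LTR promoter activity after integration, so transgene expression depends on the internal spleen focus-forming virus (SFFV) promoter, which is commonly used in haematopoietic cells. The MYCN coding sequence sits between flanking multiple-cloning-site fragments, with no tag or reporter annotated, and is followed by a WPRE that enhances transcript stability and expression. No mammalian selection marker is annotated either.

According to the depositor, the barcode was inserted at an XbaI site downstream of the WPRE, giving the order SFFV–transcription factor–WPRE–barcode. The feature table does not annotate the barcode itself. Placed upstream of the 3' LTR, it would be carried in the transcript and the integrated provirus, which identifies the factor each cell received. The plasmid belongs to a barcoded transcription factor collection used for combinatorial screening in immune cell reprogramming.
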