Addgene plasmid #219221: SFFV-MYCN-Brd 280
Purpose: Transcription factor MYCN with a specific barcode assigned.
Depositing lab: Filipe Pereira. Depositing organization: Center for Neuroscience and Cell Biology, University of Coimbra. Publication: A combinatorial transcription factor screening platform for immune cell reprogramming. Kurochkin I, Altman AR, Caiado I, Pertiga-Cabral D, Halitzki E, Minaeva M, Zimmermannova O, Henriques-Oliveira L, Klein D, Nair M, Oliveira D, Cajal LR, Knittel R, Feick C, Ringner M, Martin M, Cirovic B, Pires CF, Rosa FF, Sitnicka E, Theis FJ, Pereira CF. Cell Syst. 2026 Jan 21;17(1):101457. doi: 10.1016/j.cels.2025.101457. Epub 2026 Jan 14. PubMed 41539305.
Backbone
  Vector backbone: SFFV-MCS
  Backbone size w/o insert (bp): 6638
  Vector type: Lentiviral
Growth in bacteria
  Bacterial resistance: Ampicillin, 100 μg/mL
  Growth temperature: 37°C
  Growth strain: NEB Stable
  Copy number: High Copy
Gene/Insert
  Gene/Insert name: MYCN
  Species: H. sapiens (human)
  Insert size (bp): 1395
  Entrez Gene: MYCN (a.k.a. FGLDS1, MODED, MPAPA, MYCNsORF, MYCNsPEP, N-myc, NMYC, ODED, bHLHe37)
  Promoter: The spleen focus-forming virus (SFFV) promoter
  Cloning method: Restriction Enzyme; 5′ cloning site Bsp119I (not destroyed); 3′ cloning site BstHI (not destroyed)
Terms and licenses: Academic/Nonprofit Terms; Industry Terms: Not Available to Industry
Depositor comments: Barcode sequence cloned into XbaI restriction site. Design of plasmid is as follows: SFFV-[TF sequence]-WPRE-[Barcode sequence].
How to cite: SFFV-MYCN-Brd 280 was a gift from Filipe Pereira (Addgene plasmid # 219221 ; http://n2t.net/addgene:219221 ; RRID:Addgene_219221)
