>Addgene plasmid #219221 | SFFV-MYCN-Brd 280 | depositor partial sequence | sequence record 428143 | TF ORF
ATGCCGAGCTGCTCCACGTCCACCATGCCGGGCATGATCTGCAAGAACCCAGACCTCGAGTTTGACTCGC
TACAGCCCTGCTTCTACCCGGACGAAGATGACTTCTACTTCGGCGGCCCCGACTCGACCCCCCCGGGGGA
GGACATCTGGAAGAAGTTTGAGCTGCTGCCCACGCCCCCGCTGTCGCCCAGCCGTGGCTTCGCGGAGCAC
AGCTCCGAGCCCCCGAGCTGGGTCACGGAGATGCTGCTTGAGAACGAGCTGTGGGGCAGCCCGGCCGAGG
AGGACGCGTTCGGCCTGGGGGGACTGGGTGGCCTCACCCCCAACCCGGTCATCCTCCAGGACTGCATGTG
GAGCGGCTTCTCCGCCCGCGAGAAGCTGGAGCGCGCCGTGAGCGAGAAGCTGCAGCACGGCCGCGGGCCG
CCAACCGCCGGTTCCACCGCCCAGTCCCCGGGAGCCGGCGCCGCCAGCCCTGCGGGTCGCGGGCACGGCG
GGGCTGCGGGAGCCGGCCGCGCCGGGGCCGCCCTGCCCGCCGAGCTCGCCCACCCGGCCGCCGAGTGCGT
GGATCCCGCCGTGGTCTTCCCCTTTCCCGTGAACAAGCGCGAGCCAGCGCCCGTGCCCGCAGCCCCGGCC
AGTGCCCCGGCGGCGGGCCCTGCGGTCGCCTCGGGGGCGGGTATTGCCGCCCCAGCCGGGGCCCCGGGGG
TCGCCCCTCCGCGCCCAGGCGGCCGCCAGACCAGCGGCGGCGACCACAAGGCCCTCAGTACCTCCGGAGA
GGACACCCTGAGCGATTCAGATGATGAAGATGATGAAGAGGAAGATGAAGAGGAAGAAATCGACGTGGTC
ACTGTGGAGAAGCGGCGTTCCTCCTCCAACACCAAGGCTGTCACCACATTCACCATCACTGTGCGTCCCA
AGAACGCAGCCCTGGGTCCCGGGAGGGCTCAGTCCAGCGAGCTGATCCTCAAACGATGCCTTCCCATCCA
CCAGCAGCACAACTATGCCGCCCCCTCTCCCTACGTGGAGAGTGAGGATGCACCCCCACAGAAGAAGATA
AAGAGCGAGGCGTCCCCACGTCCGCTCAAGAGTGTCATCCCCCCAAAGGCTAAGAGCTTGAGCCCCCGAA
ACTCTGACTCGGAGGACAGTGAGCGTCGCAGAAACCACAACATCCTGGAGCGCCAGCGCCGCAACGACCT
TCGGTCCAGCTTTCTCACGCTCAGGGACCACGTGCCGGAGTTGGTAAAGAATGAGAAGGCCGCCAAGGTG
GTCATTTTGAAAAAGGCCACTGAGTATGTCCACTCCCTCCAGGCCGAGGAGCACCAGCTTTTGCTGGAAA
AGGAAAAATTGCAGGCAAGACAGCAGCAGTTGCTAAAGAAAATTGAACACGCTCGGACTTGCTAG
