>Addgene plasmid #219221 | SFFV-MYCN-Brd 280 | depositor partial sequence | sequence record 428144 | Barcode sequence
TGTACAGCGTTTCGAGCGCT
